Addgene plasmid #224046: AiP14480 - pAAV-AiE2118m_3xC2-minBG-SYFP2-WPRE3-BGHpA (Alias: CN4480)
Purpose: AiE2118m_3xC2 is an enhancer sequence, designed to drive AAV-mediated transgene expression in forebrain astrocytes
Depositing lab: Allen Institute for Brain Science & Jonathan Ting. Depositing organization: Allen Institute. Publication: A suite of enhancer AAVs and transgenic mouse lines for genetic access to cortical cell types. Ben-Simon Y, Hooper M, Narayan S, Daigle TL, Dwivedi D, Way SW, Oster A, Stafford DA, Mich JK, Taormina MJ, Martinez RA, Opitz-Araya X, Roth JR, Alexander JR, Allen S, Amster A, Arbuckle J, Ayala A, Baker PM, Bakken TE, Barcelli T, Barta S, Bendrick J, Bertagnolli D, Bielstein C, Bishwakarma P, Bowlus J, Boyer G, Brouner K, Casian B, Casper T, Chakka AB, Chakrabarty R, Chance RK, Chavan S, Clark M, Colbert K, Collman F, Daniel S, Departee M, DiValentin P, Donadio N, Dotson N, Egdorf T, Fliss T, Gabitto M, Garcia J, Gary A, Gasperini M, Gloe J, Goldy J, Gore BB, Graybuck L, Greisman N, Haeseleer F, Halterman C, Haradon Z, Hastings SD, Helback O, Ho W, Hockemeyer D, Huang C, Huff S, Hunker A, Johansen N, Jones D, Juneau Z, Kalmbach B, Kannan M, Khem S, Kussick E, Kutsal R, Larsen R, Lee C, Lee AY, Leibly M, Lenz GH, Li S, Liang E, Lusk N, Madigan Z, Malloy J, Malone J, McCue R, Melchor J, Mollenkopf T, Moosman S, Morin E, Newman D, Ng L, Ngo K, Omstead V, Otto S, Oyama A, Pena N, Pham T, Phillips E, Pom CA, Potekhina L, Ransford S, Ray PL, Rette D, Reynoldson C, Rimorin C, Rocha D, Ruiz A, Sanchez REA, Sawyer L, Sedeno-Cortes A, Sevigny JP, Shapovalova N, Shepard N, Shulga L, Sigler AR, Siverts L, Soliman S, Somasundaram S, Staats B, Stewart K, Szelenyi E, Tieu M, Trader C, Tran A, van Velthoven CTJ, Walker M, Wang Y, Weed N, Wirthlin M, Wood T, Wynalda B, Yao Z, Zhou T, Ariza J, Dee N, Reding M, Ronellenfitch K, Mufti S, Sunkin SM, Smith KA, Esposito L, Waters J, Thyagarajan B, Yao S, Lein ES, Zeng H, Levi BP, Ngai J, Ting JT, Tasic B. Cell. 2025 May 16:S0092-8674(25)00513-6. doi: 10.1016/j.cell.2025.05.002. PubMed 40403729.
Backbone
  Vector backbone: pAAV
  Vector type: AAV
Growth in bacteria
  Bacterial resistance: Ampicillin, 100 μg/mL
  Growth temperature: 30°C
  Growth strain: NEB Stable
  Copy number: High Copy
Gene/Insert
  Gene/Insert name: SYFP2
  Species: Synthetic
  Mutation: NA
  Promoter: minBG
  Cloning method: Other
Terms and licenses: Academic/Nonprofit Terms; Industry Terms: Not Available to Industry
Depositor comments: Cloning Method: RE Cloning
How to cite: AiP14480 - pAAV-AiE2118m_3xC2-minBG-SYFP2-WPRE3-BGHpA (Alias: CN4480) was a gift from Allen Institute for Brain Science & Jonathan Ting (Addgene plasmid # 224046 ; http://n2t.net/addgene:224046 ; RRID:Addgene_224046)
