[The description below was written by a language model from this plasmid's Addgene catalogue record and pLannotate feature annotations shown in this document.]
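Description:
AiP14480 - pAAV-AiE2118m_3xC2-minBG-SYFP2-WPRE3-BGHpA (alias CN4480) is an AAV transfer plasmid of about 5.5 kb built on a pAAV backbone and used to package a recombinant enhancer-reporter genome. In bacteria it is maintained by a high-copy ColE1/pUC-type origin and selected with ampicillin through the bla gene and its native promoter. An f1 phage origin is also present, along with small pBR322-derived remnants (bom and rop fragments). The expression cassette is flanked by AAV2 inverted terminal repeats, which supply the cis signals for genome replication and encapsidation. The annotation detects a full-length ITR on the downstream side but only short fragments on the upstream side, which may reflect the difficulty of sequencing and annotating these repeats rather than a true truncation.

The payload is a cell-type-directed fluorescent reporter. According to the record, AiE2118m_3xC2 is an enhancer sequence designed to drive AAV-mediated transgene expression in forebrain astrocytes. The name suggests a triplicated core element, although neither the enhancer nor the minBG promoter is annotated in the feature table; they presumably lie in the unannotated region between the upstream ITR and the reporter. The enhancer is paired with the minBG minimal promoter, which provides basal transcription initiation while leaving specificity to the enhancer. This drives SYFP2, a rapidly maturing monomeric yellow fluorescent protein derived from Aequorea victoria. Downstream, WPRE3, a shortened woodchuck hepatitis virus posttranscriptional regulatory element seen here as two WPRE fragments, enhances transcript expression, and the bovine growth hormone polyadenylation signal terminates the message. The construct belongs to a collection of enhancer AAVs for genetic access to cortical cell types and serves to label astrocytes and evaluate enhancer specificity.
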