Features (pLannotate 1.2.2; 14 found; start..end, strand, type, name):
     12..39      +  repeat_region  AAV2 ITR (fragment): inverted terminal repeat of adeno-associated virus serotype 2 inverted
     68..95      +  repeat_region  AAV2 ITR (fragment): inverted terminal repeat of adeno-associated virus serotype 2 inverted
   1486..2202    +  CDS            SYFP2: SYFP2 is a basic (constitutively fluorescent) yellow fluorescent protein published in 2006, derived from Aequorea victoria. It is reported to be a very rapidly-maturing monomer with moderate acid sensitivity.
   2242..2399    +  misc_feature   WPRE (fragment): woodchuck hepatitis virus posttranscriptional regulatory element
   2405..2485    +  misc_feature   WPRE (fragment): woodchuck hepatitis virus posttranscriptional regulatory element
   2502..2613    +  polyA_signal   bGH poly(A) signal: bovine growth hormone polyadenylation signal
   2731..2871    +  repeat_region  AAV2 ITR: inverted terminal repeat of adeno-associated virus serotype 2 inverted
   2876..2927    -  misc_feature   bom (fragment): basis of mobility region from pBR322
   2946..3401    +  rep_origin     f1 ori (sequence partly withheld): f1 bacteriophage origin of replication; arrow indicates direction of (+) strand synthesis
   3402..3451    -  misc_feature   bom (fragment): basis of mobility region from pBR322
   3553..3588    -  CDS            rop (fragment): Rop protein, which maintains plasmids at low copy number; rop
   3683..3787    +  promoter       AmpR promoter: bla
   3788..4648    +  CDS            AmpR: β-lactamase; bla; confers resistance to ampicillin, carbenicillin, and related antibiotics
   4819..5407    +  rep_origin     ori: high-copy-number ColE1/pMB1/pBR322/pUC origin of replication
>Addgene plasmid #224046 | AiP14480 - pAAV-AiE2118m_3xC2-minBG-SYFP2-WPRE3-BGHpA (Alias: CN4480) | addgene full sequence | sequence record 449742 | Addgene NGS Result
CCTGCAGGCAGCTGCGCGCTCGCTCGCTCACTGAGGCCGCCCGGGCGTCGGGCGACCTTTGGTCGCCCGG
CCTCAGTGAGCGAGCGAGCGCGCAGAGAGGGAGTGGCCAACTCCATCACTAGGGGTTCCTGCGGCCGCAC
GCGTTGTGAATCTGGATGCGTATTGAAAGAAACATTAGTCCTTTTGTCAGCTTGGCAAGTCTATTGTTCT
GAGCCAGGCCCAACCAATTAACATCTTTTGCCAATCCCTGTCAGCAGGGGCTTGCAAGGAGGAGAGAAAG
GGGGGCCGGTCAGATGCTAATTTAGATACAATTGTGTCAGGGTGCATGGGAGGGGTAACTCTGAAGAAGA
GACTCCAGTTTAATGAAGCAAACAGCTTGGGTCCCAGTGACCCTGCAGGGGTAATTTTAAAAGGCCCCTC
TGTGTTCCTGTGCCAAATTGCAGAGGGCCAGCAACAAGAAGCCCTTCAAAAAAAAAAAAAGAGGGAGCAG
GATAATCATCCACTTAATCTGCTCATTAAACAAATCTCTCAGGCGGACTTAACGTGAATTAGCACTTCTG
TGAATCTGGATGCGTATTGAAAGAAACATTAGTCCTTTTGTCAGCTTGGCAAGTCTATTGTTCTGAGCCA
GGCCCAACCAATTAACATCTTTTGCCAATCCCTGTCAGCAGGGGCTTGCAAGGAGGAGAGAAAGGGGGGC
CGGTCAGATGCTAATTTAGATACAATTGTGTCAGGGTGCATGGGAGGGGTAACTCTGAAGAAGAGACTCC
AGTTTAATGAAGCAAACAGCTTGGGTCCCAGTGACCCTGCAGGGGTAATTTTAAAAGGCCCCTCTGTGTT
CCTGTGCCAAATTGCAGAGGGCCAGCAACAAGAAGCCCTTCAAAAAAAAAAAAAGAGGGAGCAGGATAAT
CATCCACTTAATCTGCTCATTAAACAAATCTCTCAGGCGGACTTAACGTGAATTAGCACTTCTGTGAATC
TGGATGCGTATTGAAAGAAACATTAGTCCTTTTGTCAGCTTGGCAAGTCTATTGTTCTGAGCCAGGCCCA
ACCAATTAACATCTTTTGCCAATCCCTGTCAGCAGGGGCTTGCAAGGAGGAGAGAAAGGGGGGCCGGTCA
GATGCTAATTTAGATACAATTGTGTCAGGGTGCATGGGAGGGGTAACTCTGAAGAAGAGACTCCAGTTTA
ATGAAGCAAACAGCTTGGGTCCCAGTGACCCTGCAGGGGTAATTTTAAAAGGCCCCTCTGTGTTCCTGTG
CCAAATTGCAGAGGGCCAGCAACAAGAAGCCCTTCAAAAAAAAAAAAAGAGGGAGCAGGATAATCATCCA
CTTAATCTGCTCATTAAACAAATCTCTCAGGCGGACTTAACGTGAATTAGCACTTCGAGCTCGGGCTGGG
CATAAAAGTCAGGGCAGAGCCATCTATTGCTTACATTTGCTTCTGGGATCCAGATCTTTCGAAGCTAGCG
CTACCGGTCGCCACCATGGTGAGCAAGGGCGAGGAGCTGTTCACCGGGGTGGTGCCCATCCTGGTCGAGC
TGGACGGCGACGTAAACGGCCACAAGTTCAGCGTGTCCGGCGAGGGCGAGGGCGATGCCACCTACGGCAA
GCTGACCCTGAAGCTGATCTGCACCACCGGCAAGCTGCCCGTGCCCTGGCCCACCCTCGTGACCACCCTG
GGCTACGGCGTGCAGTGCTTCGCCCGCTACCCCGACCACATGAAGCAGCACGACTTCTTCAAGTCCGCCA
TGCCCGAAGGCTACGTCCAGGAGCGCACCATCTTCTTCAAGGACGACGGCAACTACAAGACCCGCGCCGA
GGTGAAGTTCGAGGGCGACACCCTGGTGAACCGCATCGAGCTGAAGGGCATCGACTTCAAGGAGGACGGC
AACATCCTGGGGCACAAGCTGGAGTACAACTACAACAGCCACAACGTCTATATCACCGCCGACAAGCAGA
AGAACGGCATCAAGGCCAACTTCAAGATCCGCCACAACATCGAGGACGGCGGCGTGCAGCTCGCCGACCA
CTACCAGCAGAACACCCCCATCGGCGACGGCCCCGTGCTGCTGCCCGACAACCACTACCTGAGCTACCAG
TCCAAGCTGAGCAAAGACCCCAACGAGAAGCGCGATCACATGGTCCTGCTGGAGTTCGTGACCGCCGCCG
GGATCACTCTCGGCATGGACGAGCTGTACAAGTAAGTCGACGGCGCGCCGCGGCCGCGAATTCGATATCA
TAATCAACCTCTGGATTACAAAATTTGTGAAAGATTGACTGGTATTCTTAACTATGTTGCTCCTTTTACG
CTATGTGGATACGCTGCTTTAATGCCTTTGTATCATGCTATTGCTTCCCGTATGGCTTTCATTTTCTCCT
CCTTGTATAAATCCTGGTTAGTTCTTGCCACGGCGGAACTCATCGCCGCCTGCCTTGCCCGCTGCTGGAC
AGGGGCTCGGCTGTTGGGCACTGACAATTCCGTGGCTCGAGAGATCTTCGACTGTGCCTTCTAGTTGCCA
GCCATCTGTTGTTTGCCCCTCCCCCGTGCCTTCCTTGACCCTGGAAGGTGCCACTCCCACTGTCCTTTCC
TAATAAAATGAGGAAATTGCATCGCATTGTCTGAGTAGGTGTCATTCTATTCTGGGGGGTGGGGTGGGGC
AGGACAGCAAGGGGGAGGATTGGGAAGACAATAGCAGGCATGAGATCTCACGTGCGGACCGAGCGGCCGC
AGGAACCCCTAGTGATGGAGTTGGCCACTCCCTCTCTGCGCGCTCGCTCGCTCACTGAGGCCGGGCGACC
AAAGGTCGCCCGACGCCCGGGCTTTGCCCGGGCGGCCTCAGTGAGCGAGCGAGCGCGCAGCTGCCTGCAG
GGGCGCCTGATGCGGTATTTTCTCCTTACGCATCTGTGCGGTATTTCACACCGCATA
[95 nt withheld, positions 2928-3022]
T
[46 nt withheld, positions 3024-3069]
C
[141 nt withheld, positions 3071-3211]
CCTTTGACGTTGGAGTCCACGTTCTTT
[37 nt withheld, positions 3239-3275]
ACTCTATCTCGGGCTATTCTTTTGATTTATAAGGGATTTTGCCGATTTCGGTCTATTGGTTAAAAAATGA
GCTGATTTAACAAAAATTTAACGCGAATTTTAACAAAATATTAACGTTTACAATTTTATGGTGCACTCTC
AGTACAATCTGCTCTGATGCCGCATAGTTAAGCCAGCCCCGACACCCGCCAACACCCGCTGACGCGCCCT
GACGGGCTTGTCTGCTCCCGGCATCCGCTTACAGACAAGCTGTGACCGTCTCCGGGAGCTGCATGTGTCA
GAGGTTTTCACCGTCATCACCGAAACGCGCGAGACGAAAGGGCCTCGTGATACGCCTATTTTTATAGGTT
AATGTCATGATAATAATGGTTTCTTAGACGTCAGGTGGCACTTTTCGGGGAAATGTGCGCGGAACCCCTA
TTTGTTTATTTTTCTAAATACATTCAAATATGTATCCGCTCATGAGACAATAACCCTGATAAATGCTTCA
ATAATATTGAAAAAGGAAGAGTATGAGTATTCAACATTTCCGTGTCGCCCTTATTCCCTTTTTTGCGGCA
TTTTGCCTTCCTGTTTTTGCTCACCCAGAAACGCTGGTGAAAGTAAAAGATGCTGAAGATCAGTTGGGTG
CACGAGTGGGTTACATCGAACTGGATCTCAACAGCGGTAAGATCCTTGAGAGTTTTCGCCCCGAAGAACG
TTTTCCAATGATGAGCACTTTTAAAGTTCTGCTATGTGGCGCGGTATTATCCCGTATTGACGCCGGGCAA
GAGCAACTCGGTCGCCGCATACACTATTCTCAGAATGACTTGGTTGAGTACTCACCAGTCACAGAAAAGC
ATCTTACGGATGGCATGACAGTAAGAGAATTATGCAGTGCTGCCATAACCATGAGTGATAACACTGCGGC
CAACTTACTTCTGACAACGATCGGAGGACCGAAGGAGCTAACCGCTTTTTTGCACAACATGGGGGATCAT
GTAACTCGCCTTGATCGTTGGGAACCGGAGCTGAATGAAGCCATACCAAACGACGAGCGTGACACCACGA
TGCCTGTAGCAATGGCAACAACGTTGCGCAAACTATTAACTGGCGAACTACTTACTCTAGCTTCCCGGCA
ACAATTAATAGACTGGATGGAGGCGGATAAAGTTGCAGGACCACTTCTGCGCTCGGCCCTTCCGGCTGGC
TGGTTTATTGCTGATAAATCTGGAGCCGGTGAGCGTGGGTCTCGCGGTATCATTGCAGCACTGGGGCCAG
ATGGTAAGCCCTCCCGTATCGTAGTTATCTACACGACGGGGAGTCAGGCAACTATGGATGAACGAAATAG
ACAGATCGCTGAGATAGGTGCCTCACTGATTAAGCATTGGTAACTGTCAGACCAAGTTTACTCATATATA
CTTTAGATTGATTTAAAACTTCATTTTTAATTTAAAAGGATCTAGGTGAAGATCCTTTTTGATAATCTCA
TGACCAAAATCCCTTAACGTGAGTTTTCGTTCCACTGAGCGTCAGACCCCGTAGAAAAGATCAAAGGATC
TTCTTGAGATCCTTTTTTTCTGCGCGTAATCTGCTGCTTGCAAACAAAAAAACCACCGCTACCAGCGGTG
GTTTGTTTGCCGGATCAAGAGCTACCAACTCTTTTTCCGAAGGTAACTGGCTTCAGCAGAGCGCAGATAC
CAAATACTGTTCTTCTAGTGTAGCCGTAGTTAGGCCACCACTTCAAGAACTCTGTAGCACCGCCTACATA
CCTCGCTCTGCTAATCCTGTTACCAGTGGCTGCTGCCAGTGGCGATAAGTCGTGTCTTACCGGGTTGGAC
TCAAGACGATAGTTACCGGATAAGGCGCAGCGGTCGGGCTGAACGGGGGGTTCGTGCACACAGCCCAGCT
TGGAGCGAACGACCTACACCGAACTGAGATACCTACAGCGTGAGCTATGAGAAAGCGCCACGCTTCCCGA
AGGGAGAAAGGCGGACAGGTATCCGGTAAGCGGCAGGGTCGGAACAGGAGAGCGCACGAGGGAGCTTCCA
GGGGGAAACGCCTGGTATCTTTATAGTCCTGTCGGGTTTCGCCACCTCTGACTTGAGCGTCGATTTTTGT
GATGCTCGTCAGGGGGGCGGAGCCTATGGAAAAACGCCAGCAACGCGGCCTTTTTACGGTTCCTGGCCTT
TTGCTGGCCTTTTGCTCACATGT
